>Addgene plasmid #103693 | LSB-hsa-miR-635 | depositor full sequence | sequence record 196434 | Full Sequence
AATTGAGGGGATAACGCAGGAAAGAACATGTGAGCAAAAGGCCAGCAAAAGGCCAGGAACCGTAAAAAGG
CCGCGTTGCTGGCGTTTTTCCATAGGCTCCGCCCCCCTGACGAGCATCACAAAAATCGACGCTCAAGTCA
GAGGTGGCGAAACCCGACAGGACTATAAAGATACCAGGCGTTTCCCCCTGGAAGCTCCCTCGTGCGCTCT
CCTGTTCCGACCCTGCCGCTTACCGGATACCTGTCCGCCTTTCTCCCTTCGGGAAGCGTGGCGCTTTCTC
ATAGCTCACGCTGTAGGTATCTCAGTTCGGTGTAGGTCGTTCGCTCCAAGCTGGGCTGTGTGCACGAACC
CCCCGTTCAGCCCGACCGCTGCGCCTTATCCGGTAACTATCGTCTTGAGTCCAACCCGGTAAGACACGAC
TTATCGCCACTGGCAGCAGCCACTGGTAACAGGATTAGCAGAGCGAGGTATGTAGGCGGTGCTACAGAGT
TCTTGAAGTGGTGGCCTAACTACGGCTACACTAGAAGAACAGTATTTGGTATCTGCGCTCTGCTGAAGCC
AGTTACCTTCGGAAAAAGAGTTGGTAGCTCTTGATCCGGCAAACAAACCACCGCTGGTAGCGGTGGTTTT
TTTGTTTGCAAGCAGCAGATTACGCGCAGAAAAAAAGGATCTCAAGAAGATCCTTTGATCTTTTCTACGG
GGTCTGACGCTCAGTGGAACGAAAACTCACGTTAAGGGATTTTGGTCATGAGATTATCAAAAAGGATCTT
CACCTAGATCCTTTTAAATTAAAAATGAAGTTTTAAATCAATCTAAAGTATATATGAGTAAACTTGGTCT
GACAGTTACCAATGCTTAATCAGTGAGGCACCTATCTCAGCGATCTGTCTATTTCGTTCATCCATAGTTG
CCTGACTCCCCGTCGTGTAGATAACTACGATACGGGAGGGCTTACCATCTGGCCCCAGTGCTGCAATGAT
ACCGCGAGAACCACGCTCACCGGCTCCAGATTTATCAGCAATAAACCAGCCAGCCGGAAGGGCCGAGCGC
AGAAGTGGTCCTGCAACTTTATCCGCCTCCATCCAGTCTATTAATTGTTGCCGGGAAGCTAGAGTAAGTA
GTTCGCCAGTTAATAGTTTGCGCAACGTTGTTGCCATTGCTACAGGCATCGTGGTGTCACGCTCGTCGTT
TGGTATGGCTTCATTCAGCTCCGGTTCCCAACGATCAAGGCGAGTTACATGATCCCCCATGTTGTGCAAA
AAAGCGGTTAGCTCCTTCGGTCCTCCGATCGTTGTCAGAAGTAAGTTGGCCGCAGTGTTATCACTCATGG
TTATGGCAGCACTGCATAATTCTCTTACTGTCATGCCATCCGTAAGATGCTTTTCTGTGACTGGTGAGTA
CTCAACCAAGTCATTCTGAGAATAGTGTATGCGGCGACCGAGTTGCTCTTGCCCGGCGTCAATACGGGAT
AATACCGCGCCACATAGCAGAACTTTAAAAGTGCTCATCATTGGAAAACGTTCTTCGGGGCGAAAACTCT
CAAGGATCTTACCGCTGTTGAGATCCAGTTCGATGTAACCCACTCGTGCACCCAACTGATCTTCAGCATC
TTTTACTTTCACCAGCGTTTCTGGGTGAGCAAAAACAGGAAGGCAAAATGCCGCAAAAAAGGGAATAAGG
GCGACACGGAAATGTTGAATACTCATACTCTTCCTTTTTCAATATTATTGAAGCATTTATCAGGGTTATT
GTCTCATGAGCGGATACATATTTGAATGTAGCTCCGAATTTCTCGAGGGCTTGTCGACGACGGCGGTCTC
CGTCGTCAGGATCATGAATTCGACCCGCCTGCCACCATGACCGAGTACAAGCCCACGGTGCGCCTCGCCA
CCCGCGACGACGTCCCCCGGGCCGTACGCACCCTCGCCGCCGCGTTCGCCGACTACCCCGCCACGCGCCA
CACCGTCGACCCGGACCGCCACATCGAGCGGGTCACCGAGCTGCAAGAACTCTTCCTCACGCGCGTCGGG
CTCGACATCGGCAAGGTGTGGGTCGCGGACGACGGCGCCGCGGTGGCGGTCTGGACCACGCCGGAGAGCG
TCGAAGCGGGGGCGGTGTTCGCCGAGATCGGCCCGCGCATGGCCGAGTTGAGCGGTTCCCGGCTGGCCGC
GCAGCAACAGATGGAAGGCCTCCTGGCGCCGCACCGGCCCAAGGAGCCCGCGTGGTTCCTGGCCACCGTC
GGCGTCTCGCCCGACCACCAGGGCAAGGGTCTGGGCAGCGCCGTCGTGCTCCCCGGAGTGGAGGCGGCCG
AGCGCGCCGGGGTGCCCGCCTTCCTGGAGACATCCGCGCCCCGCAACCTCCCCTTCTACGAGCGGCTCGG
CTTCACCGTCACCGCCGACGTCGAGGTGCCCGAAGGACCGCGCACCTGGTGCATGACCCGCAAGCCCGGT
GCCTGATACGCGTGAATTCACTCCTCAGGTGCAGGCTGCCTATCAGAAGGTGGTGGCTGGTGTGGCCAAT
GCCCTGGCTCACAAATACCACTGAGATCTTTTTCCCTCTGCCAAAAATTATGGGGACATCATGAAGCCCC
TTGAGCATCTGACTTCTGGCTAATAAAGGAAATTTATTTTCATTGCAATAGTGTGTTGGAATTTTTTGTG
TCTCTCACTCGGAAGGACATATGGGAGGGCAAATCATTTAAAACATCAGAATGAGTATTTGGTTTAGAGT
TTGGCAACATATGCCCATATGCTGGCTGCCATGAACAAAGGTTGGCTATAAAGAGGTCATCAGTATATGA
AACAGCCCCCTGCTGTCCATTCCTTATTCCATAGAAAAGCCTTGACTTGAGGTTAGATTTTTTTTATATT
TTGTTTTGTGTTATTTTTTTCTTTAACATCCCTAAAATTTTCCTTACATGTTTTACTAGCCAGATTTTTC
CTCCTCTCCTGACTACTCCCAGTCATAGCTGTCCCTCTTCTCTTATGGAGATCCCTCGACCTGCAGCCCA
AGCTTGAATTCTCTAGAATTACCCTGTTATCCCTATGCTTGGTTTACCGAGCTCTTATTGGTTTTCAAAC
TTCATTGACTGTGCCCAACGCGCCTGGGAGCTCACGGGGACAGCCCCCCCCCAAAGCCCCCAGGGATGTA
ATTACGTCCCTCCCCCGCTAGGGGGCAGCAGCGAGCCGCCCGGGGCTCCGCTCCGGTCCGGCGCTCCCCC
CGCATCCCCGAGCCGGCAGCGTGCGGGGACAGCCCGGGCACGGGGAAGGTGGCACGGGATCGCTTTCCTC
TGAACGCTTCTCGCTGCTCTTTGAGCCTGCAGACACCTGGGGGGATACGGGGAAAAAGCTAGGCTGAAAG
ACCGGTTCTTAGAATGACACGCGCCTGGGAGCTCACGGGGACAGCCCCCCCCCAAAGCCCCCAGGGATGT
AATTACGTCCCTCCCCCGCTAGGGGGCAGCAGCGAGCCGCCCGGGGCTCCGCTCCGGTCCGGCGCTCCCC
CCGCATCCCCGAGCCGGCAGCGTGCGGGGACAGCCCGGGCACGGGGAAGGTGGCACGGGATCGCTTTCCT
CTGAACGCTTCTCGCTGCTCTTTGAGCCTGCAGACACCTGGGGGGATACGGGGAAAAAGCTAACTTCTGA
GACGACAACTTTGTATAGAAAAGTTGGCTCCGAATTCGCCCTTGACAGCAGAGATCCAGTTTGGTTAATT
AATTGGCTCCGGTGCCCGTCAGTGGGCAGAGCGCACATCGCCCACAGTCCCCGAGAAGTTGTGGGGAGGG
GTCGGCAATTGAACCGGTGCCTAGAGAAGGTGGCGCGGGGTAAACTGGGAAAGTGATGTCGTGTACTGGC
TCCGCCTTTTTCCCGAGGGTGGGGGAGAACCGTATATAAGTGCAGTAGTCGCCGTGAACGTTCTTTTTCG
CAACGGGTTTGCCGCCAGAACACAGGTAAGTGCCGTGTGTGGTTCCCGCGGGCCTGGCCTCTTTACGGGT
TATGGCCCTTGCGTGCCTTGAATTACTTCCACCTGGCTGCAGTACGTGATTCTTGATCCCGAGCTTCGGG
TTGGAAGTGGGTGGGAGAGTTCGAGGCCTTGCGCTTAAGGAGCCCCTTCGCCTCGTGCTTGAGTTGAGGC
CTGGCCTGGGCGCTGGGGCCGCCGCGTGCGAATCTGGTGGCACCTTCGCGCCTGTCTCGCTGCTTTCGAT
AAGTCTCTAGCCATTTAAAATTTTTGATGACCTGCTGCGACGCTTTTTTTCTGGCAAGATAGTCTTGTAA
ATGCGGGCCAAGATCTGCACACTGGTATTTCGGTTTTTGGGGCCGCGGGCGGCGACGGGGCCCGTGCGTC
CCAGCGCACATGTTCGGCGAGGCGGGGCCTGCGAGCGCGGCCACCGAGAATCGGACGGGGGTAGTCTCAA
GCTGGCCGGCCTGCTCTGGTGCCTGGCCTCGCGCCGCCGTGTATCGCCCCGCCCTGGGCGGCAAGGCTGG
CCCGGTCGGCACCAGTTGCGTGAGCGGAAAGATGGCCGCTTCCCGGCCCTGCTGCAGGGAGCTCAAAATG
GAGGACGCGGCGCTCGGGAGAGCGGGCGGGTGAGTCACCCACACAAAGGAAAAGGGCCTTTCCGTCCTCA
GCCGTCGCTTCATGTGACTCCACGGAGTACCGGGCGCCGTCCAGGCACCTCGATTAGTTCTCGAGCTTTT
GGAGTACGTCGTCTTTAGGTTGGGGGGAGGGGTTTTATGCGATGGAGTTTCCCCACACTGAGTGGGTGGA
GACTGAAGTTAGGCCAGCTTGGCACTTGATGTAATTCTCCTTGGAATTTGCCCTTTTTGAGTTTGGATCT
TGGTTCATTCTCAAGCCTCAGACAGTGGTTCAAAGTTTTTTTCTTCCATTTCAGGTGTCGTGAGAAGGGC
GAATTCGACCCAAGTTTGTACAAAAAAGCAGGCTGGATCCAGGTGCCACCATGGTGAGCGAGCTGATTAA
GGAGAACATGCACATGAAGCTGTACATGGAGGGCACCGTGAACAACCACCACTTCAAGTGCACATCCGAG
GGCGAAGGCAAGCCCTACGAGGGCACCCAGACCATGAGAATCAAGGCGGTCGAGGGCGGCCCTCTCCCCT
TCGCCTTCGACATCCTGGCTACCAGCTTCATGTACGGCAGCAAAACCTTCATCAACCACACCCAGGGCAT
CCCCGACTTCTTTAAGCAGTCCTTCCCCGAGGGCTTCACATGGGAGAGAGTCACCACATACGAAGATGGG
GGCGTGCTGACCGCTACCCAGGACACCAGCCTCCAGGACGGCTGCCTCATCTACAACGTCAAGATCAGAG
GGGTGAACTTCCCATCCAACGGCCCTGTGATGCAGAAGAAAACACTCGGCTGGGAGGCCTCCACCGAGAC
ACTGTACCCCGCTGACGGCGGCCTGGAAGGCAGAGCCGACATGGCCCTGAAGCTCGTGGGCGGGGGCCAC
CTGATCTGCAACCTTAAGACCACATACAGATCCAAGAAACCCGCTAAGAACCTCAAGATGCCCGGCGTCT
ACTATGTGGACAGGAGACTGGAAAGAATCAAGGAGGCCGACAAAGAGACATACGTCGAGCAGCACGAGGT
GGCTGTGGCCAGATACTGCGACCTCCCTAGCAAACTGGGGCACAAACTTAATTGAGAATTCTACCACCCA
GCTTTCTTGTACAAAGTGGTACGTCTCAAGACCAGAGGTCTCTGCTTACCATCATGGACATTGTTTCAGT
GCCCAAGTGGACATTGTTTCAGTGCCCAAGTGGACATTGTTTCAGTGCCCAAGTGGACATTGTTTCAGTG
CCCAAGTCAACCAGAAGAGACCTGTGCTTCACTCCTCAGGTGCAGGCTGCCTATCAGAAGGTGGTGGCTG
GTGTGGCCAATGCCCTGGCTCACAAATACCACTGAGATCTTTTTCCCTCTGCCAAAAATTATGGGGACAT
CATGAAGCCCCTTGAGCATCTGACTTCTGGCTAATAAAGGAAATTTATTTTCATTGCAATAGTGTGTTGG
AATTTTTTGTGTCTCTCACTCGGAAGGACATATGGGAGGGCAAATCATTTAAAACATCAGAATGAGTATT
TGGTTTAGAGTTTGGCAACATATGCCCATATGCTGGCTGCCATGAACAAAGGTTGGCTATAAAGAGGTCA
TCAGTATATGAAACAGCCCCCTGCTGTCCATTCCTTATTCCATAGAAAAGCCTTGACTTGAGGTTAGATT
TTTTTTATATTTTGTTTTGTGTTATTTTTTTCTTTAACATCCCTAAAATTTTCCTTACATGTTTTACTAG
CCAGATTTTTCCTCCTCTCCTGACTACTCCCAGTCATAGCTGTCCCTCTTCTCTTATGGAGATCCCGAGC
GGTGCGTTTTTATGCTTGTAGTATTGTATAATGTTTTTAAGATCCAAGCTTCTGACCTCTTCTCTTCCTC
CCACAGGGCCTCGAGACAATTGCATCGATGGTACCAGTGAAAGTCTGCAATGAATTCGAGTTGGCGCGCC
TGTCATTCTAAATCTCTCTTTCAGCCTAAAGCTTTTTCCCCGTATCCCCCCAGGTGTCTGCAGGCTCAAA
GAGCAGCGAGAAGCGTTCAGAGGAAAGCGATCCCGTGCCACCTTCCCCGTGCCCGGGCTGTCCCCGCACG
CTGCCGGCTCGGGGATGCGGGGGGAGCGCCGGACCGGAGCGGAGCCCCGGGCGGCTCGCTGCTGCCCCCT
AGCGGGGGAGGGACGTAATTACATCCCTGGGGGCTTTGGGAGGGGGCTGTCCCCGTGAGCTCCCAGGCGC
GCCTGTCATTCTAAATCTCTCTTTCAGCCTAAAGCTTTTTCCCCGTATCCCCCCAGGTGTCTGCAGGCTC
AAAGAGCAGCGAGAAGCGTTCAGAGGAAAGCGATCCCGTGCCACCTTCCCCGTGCCCGGGCTGTCCCCGC
ACGCTGCCGGCTCGGGGATGCGGGGGGAGCGCCGGACCGGAGCGGAGCCCCGGGCGGCTCGCTGCTGCCC
CCTAGCGGGGGAGGGACGTAATTACATCCCTGGGGGCTTTGGGGGGGGGCTGTCCCCGTGAGCTCCCAGG
CGCGCCAACTCGGTACCGTATCGATGTCGACGTTAACGCTAGTGATATCAACTTTGTATAGAAAAGTTGG
CTCCGAATTCGCCCTTGACAGCAGAGATCCAGTTTGGTTAATTAATTGGCTCCGGTGCCCGTCAGTGGGC
AGAGCGCACATCGCCCACAGTCCCCGAGAAGTTGTGGGGAGGGGTCGGCAATTGAACCGGTGCCTAGAGA
AGGTGGCGCGGGGTAAACTGGGAAAGTGATGTCGTGTACTGGCTCCGCCTTTTTCCCGAGGGTGGGGGAG
AACCGTATATAAGTGCAGTAGTCGCCGTGAACGTTCTTTTTCGCAACGGGTTTGCCGCCAGAACACAGGT
AAGTGCCGTGTGTGGTTCCCGCGGGCCTGGCCTCTTTACGGGTTATGGCCCTTGCGTGCCTTGAATTACT
TCCACCTGGCTGCAGTACGTGATTCTTGATCCCGAGCTTCGGGTTGGAAGTGGGTGGGAGAGTTCGAGGC
CTTGCGCTTAAGGAGCCCCTTCGCCTCGTGCTTGAGTTGAGGCCTGGCCTGGGCGCTGGGGCCGCCGCGT
GCGAATCTGGTGGCACCTTCGCGCCTGTCTCGCTGCTTTCGATAAGTCTCTAGCCATTTAAAATTTTTGA
TGACCTGCTGCGACGCTTTTTTTCTGGCAAGATAGTCTTGTAAATGCGGGCCAAGATCTGCACACTGGTA
TTTCGGTTTTTGGGGCCGCGGGCGGCGACGGGGCCCGTGCGTCCCAGCGCACATGTTCGGCGAGGCGGGG
CCTGCGAGCGCGGCCACCGAGAATCGGACGGGGGTAGTCTCAAGCTGGCCGGCCTGCTCTGGTGCCTGGC
CTCGCGCCGCCGTGTATCGCCCCGCCCTGGGCGGCAAGGCTGGCCCGGTCGGCACCAGTTGCGTGAGCGG
AAAGATGGCCGCTTCCCGGCCCTGCTGCAGGGAGCTCAAAATGGAGGACGCGGCGCTCGGGAGAGCGGGC
GGGTGAGTCACCCACACAAAGGAAAAGGGCCTTTCCGTCCTCAGCCGTCGCTTCATGTGACTCCACGGAG
TACCGGGCGCCGTCCAGGCACCTCGATTAGTTCTCGAGCTTTTGGAGTACGTCGTCTTTAGGTTGGGGGG
AGGGGTTTTATGCGATGGAGTTTCCCCACACTGAGTGGGTGGAGACTGAAGTTAGGCCAGCTTGGCACTT
GATGTAATTCTCCTTGGAATTTGCCCTTTTTGAGTTTGGATCTTGGTTCATTCTCAAGCCTCAGACAGTG
GTTCAAAGTTTTTTTCTTCCATTTCAGGTGTCGTGAGAAGGGCGAATTCGACCCAAGTTTGTACAAAAAA
GCAGGCTCGCCACCATGGTGAGCAAGGGCGAGGAGCTGTTCACCGGGGTGGTGCCCATCCTGGTCGAGCT
GGACGGCGACGTAAACGGCCACAAGTTCAGCGTGAGGGGCGAGGGCGAGGGCGATGCCACCAACGGCAAG
CTGACCCTGAAGTTCATCTGCACCACCGGCAAGCTGCCCGTGCCCTGGCCCACCCTCGTGACCACCCTGA
GCCACGGCGTGCAGTGCTTCGCCCGCTACCCCGACCACATGAAGCAGCACGACTTCTTCAAGTCCGCCAT
GCCCGAAGGCTACGTCCAGGAGCGCACCATCTTCTTCAAGGACGACGGCACCTACAAGACCCGCGCCGAG
GTGAAGTTCGAGGGCGACACCCTAGTGAACCGCATCGAGCTGAAGGGCGTCGACTTCAAGGAGGACGGCA
ACATCCTGGGGCACAAGCTGGAGTACAACTTCAACAGCCACAACATCTATATCATGGCCGTCAAGCAGAA
GAACGGCATCAAGGTGAACTTCAAGATCCGCCACAACGTGGAGGACGGCAGCGTGCAGCTCGCCGACCAC
TACCAGCAGAACACCCCCATCGGCGACGGCCCCGTGCTGCTGCCCGACAGCCACTACCTGAGCACCCAGT
CCGTGCTGAGCAAAGACCCCAACGAGAAGCGCGATCACATGGTCCTGCTGGAGTTCCGCACCGCCGCCGG
GATCACTCTCGGCATGGACGAGCTGTACAAGTAATACCACCCAGCTTTCTTGTACAAAGTGGTACGCGTG
AATTCACTCCTCAGGTGCAGGCTGCCTATCAGAAGGTGGTGGCTGGTGTGGCCAATGCCCTGGCTCACAA
ATACCACTGAGATCTTTTTCCCTCTGCCAAAAATTATGGGGACATCATGAAGCCCCTTGAGCATCTGACT
TCTGGCTAATAAAGGAAATTTATTTTCATTGCAATAGTGTGTTGGAATTTTTTGTGTCTCTCACTCGGAA
GGACATATGGGAGGGCAAATCATTTAAAACATCAGAATGAGTATTTGGTTTAGAGTTTGGCAACATATGC
CCATATGCTGGCTGCCATGAACAAAGGTTGGCTATAAAGAGGTCATCAGTATATGAAACAGCCCCCTGCT
GTCCATTCCTTATTCCATAGAAAAGCCTTGACTTGAGGTTAGATTTTTTTTATATTTTGTTTTGTGTTAT
TTTTTTCTTTAACATCCCTAAAATTTTCCTTACATGTTTTACTAGCCAGATTTTTCCTCCTCTCCTGACT
ACTCCCAGTCATAGCTGTCCCTCTTCTCTTATGGAGATCCCTCGACCTGCAGCCCAAGCTTGGCGTAATC
ATGGTCATAGCTGTTTCCTGTGTGAAATTGTTATCCGCTCACAATTCCACACAACATACGAGCCGGAAGC
ATAAAGTGTAAAGCCTGGGGTGCCTAATGAGTGAGCTAACTCACATTAATTGCGTTGCGCTCACTGCCCG
CTTTCCAGTCGGGAAACCTGTCGTGCCAGCGGATCGACAGTACTAAGCTTGGTCTAATACCCAATCTCTC
GTCTTATCCAGATGTTTTATACGCCTCTGGCCCGTGTCTCAAAATCTCTGATGTTACATTGCACAAGATA
AAATAATATCATCATGAACAATAAAACTGTCTGCTTACATAAACAGTAATACAAGGGGTGTTATGAGCCA
TATTCAACGGGAAACGTCGAGGCCGCGATTAAATTCCAACATGGATGCTGATTTATATGGGTATAAATGG
GCTCGCGATAATGTCGGGCAATCAGGTGCGACAATCTATCGCTTGTATGGGAAGCCCGATGCGCCAGAGT
TGTTTCTGAAACATGGCAAAGGTAGCGTTGCCAATGATGTTACAGATGAGATGGTCAGACTAAACTGGCT
GACGGAATTTATGCCTCTTCCGACCATCAAGCATTTTATCCGTACTCCTGATGATGCATGGTTACTCACC
ACTGCGATCCCCGGAAAAACAGCATTCCAGGTATTAGAAGAATATCCTGATTCAGGTGAAAATATTGTTG
ATGCGCTGGCAGTGTTCCTGCGCCGGTTGCATTCGATTCCTGTTTGTAATTGTCCTTTTAACAGCGATCG
CGTATTTCGTCTCGCTCAGGCGCAATCACGAATGAATAACGGTTTGGTTGATGCGAGTGATTTTGATGAC
GAGCGTAATGGCTGGCCTGTTGAACAAGTCTGGAAAGAAATGCATAAACTTTTGCCATTCTCACCGGATT
CAGTCGTCACTCATGGTGATTTCTCACTTGATAACCTTATTTTTGACGAGGGGAAATTAATAGGTTGTAT
TGATGTTGGACGAGTCGGAATCGCAGACCGATACCAGGATCTTGCCATCCTATGGAACTGCCTCGGTGAG
TTTTCTCCTTCATTACAGAAACGGCTTTTTCAAAAATATGGTATTGATAATCCTGATATGAATAAATTGC
AGTTTCATTTGATGCTCGATGAGTTTTTCTAATCAGAATTGGTTAATTGGTTGTAACACTGGCAGAGCAT
TACGCTGACTTGACGGGACGGCGCAAGCTCATGACCAAAATCCCTTAACGTGAGTTACGCGTCGTTCCAC
TGAGCGTCAGAGGTATCACTAGTATTACAGAGGTAAGTTATAACAGTCGCCTAACCC
Features (pLannotate 1.2.2; 28 found; start..end, strand, type, name):
     87..675     -  rep_origin     ori: high-copy-number ColE1/pMB1/pBR322/pUC origin of replication
    846..1706    -  CDS            AmpR: β-lactamase; bla; confers resistance to ampicillin, carbenicillin, and related antibiotics
   1707..1778    -  promoter       AmpR promoter: bla
   1857..2456    +  CDS            PuroR: puromycin N-acetyltransferase; pac from Streptomyces alboniger; confers resistance to puromycin
   2461..2541    +  CDS            HBB (fragment): HBB_PONPY - Experimental evidence at transcript level: Swiss-Prot protein existence level 2. Involved in oxygen transport from the lung to the various peripheral tissues. From Pongo pygmaeus (Bornean orangutan).
   2612..2667    +  polyA_signal   β-globin poly(A) signal: rabbit β-globin polyadenylation signal (Gil and Proudfoot, 1987)
   3646..3666    +  protein_bind   attB4: mutant version of attB; core recombination site for the Gateway® BP reaction BP Clonase™
   3734..3945    +  promoter       EF-1α core promoter: core promoter for human elongation factor EF-1α
   3946..4884    +  intron         EF-1α intron A: intron upstream of the start codon of human EF-1α
   4911..4931    +  protein_bind   attB1: mutant version of attB; core recombination site for the Gateway® BP reaction BP Clonase™
   4951..5646    +  CDS            mKate2: mKate2 is a basic (constitutively fluorescent) red fluorescent protein published in 2009, derived from Entacmaea quadricolor. It is reported to be a rapidly-maturing monomer with moderate acid sensitivity.
   5666..5690    -  protein_bind   attB2: mutant version of attB; recombination site for the Gateway® BP reaction BP Clonase™
   5838..5912    +  CDS            HBB (fragment): HBB_PONPY - Experimental evidence at transcript level: Swiss-Prot protein existence level 2. Involved in oxygen transport from the lung to the various peripheral tissues. From Pongo pygmaeus (Bornean orangutan).
   5983..6038    +  polyA_signal   β-globin poly(A) signal: rabbit β-globin polyadenylation signal (Gil and Proudfoot, 1987)
   6422..6447    +  misc_feature   SA: splice acceptor site
   7119..7139    +  protein_bind   attB4: mutant version of attB; core recombination site for the Gateway® BP reaction BP Clonase™
   7207..7418    +  promoter       EF-1α core promoter: core promoter for human elongation factor EF-1α
   7419..8357    +  intron         EF-1α intron A: intron upstream of the start codon of human EF-1α
   8384..8404    +  protein_bind   attB1: mutant version of attB; core recombination site for the Gateway® BP reaction BP Clonase™
   8415..9131    +  CDS            EBFP2: EBFP2 is a basic (constitutively fluorescent) blue fluorescent protein published in 2007, derived from Aequorea victoria. It is reported to be a rapidly-maturing monomer with moderate acid sensitivity.
   9139..9163    -  protein_bind   attB2: mutant version of attB; recombination site for the Gateway® BP reaction BP Clonase™
   9167..9247    +  CDS            HBB (fragment): HBB_PONPY - Experimental evidence at transcript level: Swiss-Prot protein existence level 2. Involved in oxygen transport from the lung to the various peripheral tissues. From Pongo pygmaeus (Bornean orangutan).
   9318..9373    +  polyA_signal   β-globin poly(A) signal: rabbit β-globin polyadenylation signal (Gil and Proudfoot, 1987)
   9756..9778    -  protein_bind   lac operator (fragment): The lac repressor binds to the lac operator to inhibit transcription in E. coli. This inhibition can be relieved by adding lactose or isopropyl-β-D-thiogalactopyranoside (IPTG). lac repressor encoded by lacI
   9782..9812    -  promoter       lac promoter: promoter for the E. coli lac operon
   9827..9848    -  protein_bind   CAP binding site: CAP binding activates transcription in the presence of cAMP. E. coli catabolite activator protein
   9861..9900    -  CDS            lacI (fragment): lac repressor; lacI; The lac repressor binds to the lac operator to inhibit transcription in E. coli. This inhibition can be relieved by adding lactose or isopropyl-β-D-thiogalactopyranoside (IPTG).
  10073..10882   +  CDS            KanR: aminoglycoside phosphotransferase; aph(3')-Ia; confers resistance to kanamycin in bacteria or G418 (Geneticin®) in eukaryotes
