[The description below was written by a language model from this plasmid's Addgene catalogue record and pLannotate feature annotations shown in this document.]
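Description:
LSB-hsa-miR-635 is a mammalian expression and synthetic-biology plasmid of about 11 kb, built on the Low Sensor Backbone (LSB) and designed to report the activity of the human microRNA hsa-miR-635 by fluorescence. It replicates in E. coli from a high-copy ColE1/pUC-type origin and carries both an ampicillin (β-lactamase) and a kanamycin (aminoglycoside phosphotransferase) marker, with dual selection recorded. A puromycin N-acetyltransferase coding sequence followed by a β-globin poly(A) signal is also present, and the depositor states that puromycin selection works, although the feature table does not annotate a promoter for it.

The sensor consists of two parallel transcription units in the same orientation. Each has an EF-1α core promoter with EF-1α intron A, a fluorescent protein coding sequence flanked by Gateway attB recombination scars (attB4, attB1, attB2), and a rabbit β-globin 3' region with poly(A) signal. The first unit expresses the red protein mKate2, and according to the record the hsa-miR-635 target lies in its 3' UTR. That target is not separately annotated in the feature table, but there is an unannotated gap between the attB2 site and the β-globin sequence. The second unit expresses the blue protein EBFP2 without a target and serves as an internal normaliser. When miR-635 is active in transfected cells, mKate2 is repressed relative to EBFP2, so the red-to-blue ratio gives a readout of miRNA activity that is corrected for plasmid dose.

The three repeated β-globin poly(A) elements make the plasmid inherently unstable through recombination. The depositor also notes small discrepancies between the deposited sequence and the physical plasmid, including short insertions flanking the puromycin coding region that do not impair selection.
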