Addgene plasmid #103693: LSB-hsa-miR-635
Purpose: Used to sense miRNA activity using fluorescence based tools. hsa-miR-635 target in 3' UTR of of mKate. miRNA activity can be measured by the repression of mKate2 relative to EBFP2 fluorescent proteins . Plasmid is inherently unstable; please see Depositor Comments
Depositing lab: Ron Weiss. Depositing organization: Massachusetts Institute of Technology. Publication: A mixed antagonistic/synergistic miRNA repression model enables accurate predictions of multi-input miRNA sensor activity. Gam JJ, Babb J, Weiss R. Nat Commun. 2018 Jun 22;9(1):2430. doi: 10.1038/s41467-018-04575-0. PubMed 29934631.
Backbone
  Vector backbone: Low Sensor Backbone (LSB)
  Vector type: Mammalian Expression, Synthetic Biology
Growth in bacteria
  Bacterial resistance: Ampicillin and Kanamycin, 100 & 50 μg/mL
  Growth temperature: 30°C
  Growth strain: NEB Stable
  Copy number: High Copy
Gene/Insert
  Gene/Insert name: hsa-miR-635 target
  Species: H. sapiens (human)
  Entrez Gene: MIR635 (a.k.a. MIRN635, hsa-mir-635)
  Promoter: EF-1a
  Cloning method: Gibson Cloning
Terms and licenses: Academic/Nonprofit Terms; Industry Terms: Not Available to Industry
Depositor comments: Please note that this plasmid is inherently unstable due to a repeating poly A element. We recommend performing a diagnostic digest on multiple colonies upon receipt. The depositors would like to note the presence of several discrepancies between the depositor sequence and physical plasmid sequence. In particular, the sequences upstream and downstream of the puromycin coding region have 10 bp insertions which do not affect the ability to perform puromycin selection. The sequences for those regions within the physical plasmids are as follows: Upstream of Puro: GAATTCGACCGCCTGTCTCAAGGTGCCACC; Downstream of Puro: GCTTTGAGACTACGCGTGAATTCACTCCTC. Please contact if you are interested in this plasmid prior to placing an order.
How to cite: LSB-hsa-miR-635 was a gift from Ron Weiss (Addgene plasmid # 103693 ; http://n2t.net/addgene:103693 ; RRID:Addgene_103693)
