>Addgene plasmid #103693 | LSB-hsa-miR-635 | depositor partial sequence | sequence record 196435 | hsa-miR-635 target
GGACATTGTTTCAGTGCCCAAGT
